>Addgene plasmid #152174 | pGBW-m4133664 | depositor full sequence | sequence record 295186 | Full Sequence
CACCATGGGCTATATAAACGTTTTCGCTTTTCCGTTTACGATATATAGTCTACTCTTGTGCAGAATGAAT
TCTCGTAACTACATAGCACAAGTAGATGTAGTTAACTTTAATCTCACAGAAAACCTTTACTTTCAGTCGA
TGAGTGACAAAATCATTCATCTAACCGATGACTCCTTTGATACAGACGTGTTGAAGGCCGATGGTGCGAT
ACTGGTAGATTTCTGGGCTGAATGGTGTGGCCCGTGCAAGATGATCGCACCCATTCTGGACGAGATCGCC
GACGAGTATCAAGGAAAATTAACTGTCGCTAAGCTTAATATAGATCAGAACCCAGGGACGGCACCTAAAT
ACGGCATCAGGGGAATACCTACCCTCCTGCTCTTTAAGAATGGGGAAGTTGCCGCGACAAAAGTGGGAGC
CCTGTCTAAGGGCCAGCTAAAAGAGTTCTTGGACGCTAACCTGGCAGGTTCAGGCTCGGGGCACATGCAC
CATCACCATCACCATAGCAGCGGGCTCGTGCCACGCGGCTAAGCTAGCTTGACTGACTGAGATACAGCGT
ACCTTCAGCTCACAGACATGATAAGATACATTGATGAGTTTGGACAAACCACAACTAGAATGCAGTGAAA
AAAATGCTTTATTTGTGAAATTTGTGATGCTATTGCTTTATTTGTAACCATTATAAGCTGCAATAAACAA
GTTAACAACAACAATTGCATTCATTTTATGTTTCAGGTTCAGGGGGAGGTGTGGGAGGTTTTTTAAAGCA
AGTAAAACCTCTACAAATGTGGTATTGGCCCATCTCTATCGGTATCGTAGCATAACCCCTTGGGGCCTCT
AAACGGGTCTTGAGGGGTTTTTTGTGCCCCTCGGGCCGGATTGCTATCTACCGGCATTGGCGCAGAAAAA
AATGCCTGATGCGACGCTGCGCGTCTTATACTCCCACATATGCCAGATTCAGCAACGGATACGGCTTCCC
CAACTTGCCCACTTCCATACGTGTCCTCCTTACCAGAAATTTATCCTTAAGGTCGTCAGCTATCCTGCAG
GCGATCTCTCGATTTCGATCAAGACATTCCTTTAATGGTCTTTTCTGGACACCACTAGGGGTCAGAAGTA
GTTCATCAAACTTTCTTCCCTCCCTAATCTCATTGGTTACCTTGGGCTATCGAAACTTAATTAACCAGTC
AAGTCAGCTACTTGGCGAGATCGACTTGTCTGGGTTTCGACTACGCTCAGAATTGCGTCAGTCAAGTTCG
ATCTGGTCCTTGCTATTGCACCCGTTCTCCGATTACGAGTTTCATTTAAATCATGTGAGCAAAAGGCCAG
CAAAAGGCCAGGAACCGTAAAAAGGCCGCGTTGCTGGCGTTTTTCCATAGGCTCCGCCCCCCTGACGAGC
ATCACAAAAATCGACGCTCAAGTCAGAGGTGGCGAAACCCGACAGGACTATAAAGATACCAGGCGTTTCC
CCCTGGAAGCTCCCTCGTGCGCTCTCCTGTTCCGACCCTGCCGCTTACCGGATACCTGTCCGCCTTTCTC
CCTTCGGGAAGCGTGGCGCTTTCTCATAGCTCACGCTGTAGGTATCTCAGTTCGGTGTAGGTCGTTCGCT
CCAAGCTGGGCTGTGTGCACGAACCCCCCGTTCAGCCCGACCGCTGCGCCTTATCCGGTAACTATCGTCT
TGAGTCCAACCCGGTAAGACACGACTTATCGCCACTGGCAGCAGCCACTGGTAACAGGATTAGCAGAGCG
AGGTATGTAGGCGGTGCTACAGAGTTCTTGAAGTGGTGGCCTAACTACGGCTACACTAGAAGAACAGTAT
TTGGTATCTGCGCTCTGCTGAAGCCAGTTACCTTCGGAAAAAGAGTTGGTAGCTCTTGATCCGGCAAACA
AACCACCGCTGGTAGCGGTGGTTTTTTTGTTTGCAAGCAGCAGATTACGCGCAGAAAAAAAGGATCTCAA
GAAGATCCTTTGATCTTTTCTACGGGGTCTGACGCTCAGTGGAACGAAAACTCACGTTAAGGGATTTTGG
TCATGAGATTATCAAAAAGGATCTTCACCTAGATCCTTTTAAATTAAAAATGAAGTTTTAAATCAATCTA
AAGTATATATGAGTAAACTTGGTCTGACAGTTACCAATGCTTAATCAGTGAGGCACCTATCTCAGCGATC
TGTCTATTTCGTTCATCCATAGTTGCATTTAAATTTCCGAACTCTCCAAGGCCCTCGTCGGAAAATCTTC
AAACCTTTCGTCCGATCCATCTTGCAGGCTACCTCTCGAACGAACTATCGCAAGTCTCTTGGCCGGCCTT
GCGCCTTGGCTATTGCTTGGCAGCGCCTATCGCCAGGTATTACTCCAATCCCGAATATCCGAGATCGGGA
TCACCCGAGAGAAGTTCAACCTACATCCTCAATCCCGATCTATCCGAGATCCGAGGAATATCGAAATCGG
GGCGCGCCTGGCCTCCGCGCCGGGTTTTGGCGCCTCCCGCGGGCGCCCCCCTCGTCACGGCGAGCGCTGC
CACGTCAGACGAAGGGCGCAGGAGCGTCCTGATCCTTCCGCCCGGACGCTCAGGACAGCGGCCCGCTGCT
CATAAGACTCGGCCTTAGAACCCCAGTATCAGCAGAAGGACATTTTAGGACGGGACTTGGGTGACTCTAG
GGCACTGGTTTTCTTTCCAGAGAGCGGAACAGGCGAGGAAAAGTAGTCCCTTCTCGGCGATTCTGCGGAG
GGATCTCCGTGGGGCGGTGAACGCCGATGATTATATAAGGACGCGCCGGGTGTGGCACAGCTAGTTCCGT
CGCAGCCGGGATTTGGGTCGCGGTTCTTGTTTGTGGATCGCTGTGATCGTCACTTGGTGAGTAGCGGGCT
GCTGGGCTGGCCGGGGCTTTCGTGGCCGCCGGGCCGCTCGGTGGGACGGAAGCGTGTGGAGAGACCGCCA
AGGGCTGTAGTCTGGGTCCGCGAGCAAGGTTGCCCTGAACTGGGGGTTGGGGGGAGCGCAGCAAAATGGC
GGCTGTTCCCGAGTCTTGAATGGAAGACGCTTGTGAGGCGGGCTGTGAGGTCGTTGAAACAAGGTGGGGG
GCATGGTGGGCGGCAAGAACCCAAGGTCTTGAGCCCTTCGCTAATGCGGGAAAGCTCTTATTCGGGTGAG
ATGGGCTGGGCACCATCTGGGGACCCTGACGTGAAGTTTGTCACTGACTGGAGAACTCGGTTTGTCGTCT
GTTGCGGGGGCGGCAGTTATGGCGGTGCCGTTGGGCAGTGCACCCGTACCTTTGGGAGCGCGCGCCCTCG
TCGTGTCGTGACGTCACCCGTTCTGTTGGCTTATAATGCAGGGTGGGGCCACCTGCCGGTAGGTGTGCGG
TAGGCTTTTCTCCGTCGCAGGACGCAGGGTTCGGGCCTAGGGTAGGCTCTCCTGAATCGACAGGCGCCGG
ACCTCTGGTGAGGGGAGGGATAAGTGAGGCGTCAGTTTCTTTGGTCGGTTTTATGTACCTATCTTCTTAA
GTAGCTGAAGCTCCGGTTTTGAACTATGCGCTCGGGGTTGGCGAGTGTGTTTTGTGAAGTTTTTTAGGCA
CCTTTTGAAATGTAATCATTTGGGTCAATATGTAATTTTCAGTGTTAGACTTGTAAATTGTCCGCTAAAT
TCTGGCCGTTTTTGGCTTTTTTGTTAGACAACATGACCGAGTACAAGCCCACGGTGCGCCTCGCCACCCG
CGACGACGTCCCCAGGGCCGTACGCACCCTCGCCGCCGCGTTCGCCGACTACCCCGCCACGCGCCACACC
GTCGATCCGGACCGCCACATCGAGCGGGTCACCGAGCTGCAAGAACTCTTCCTCACGCGCGTCGGGCTCG
ACATCGGCAAGGTGTGGGTCGCGGACGACGGCGCCGCGGTGGCGGTCTGGACCACGCCGGAGAGCGTCGA
AGCGGGGGCGGTGTTCGCCGAGATCGGCCCGCGCATGGCCGAGTTGAGCGGTTCCCGGCTGGCCGCGCAG
CAACAGATGGAGGGCCTCCTGGCGCCGCACCGGCCCAAGGAGCCCGCGTGGTTCCTGGCCACCGTCGGCG
TCTCGCCCGACCACCAGGGCAAGGGTCTGGGCAGCGCCGTCGTGCTCCCCGGAGTGGAGGCCGCCGAGCG
CGCCGGGGTGCCCGCCTTCCTGGAGACCTCCGCGCCCCGCAACCTCCCCTTCTACGAGCGGCTCGGCTTC
ACCGTCACCGCCGACGTCGAGGTGCCCGAAGGACCGCGCACCTGGTGCATGACCCGCAAGCCCGGTGCCT
AGGCTAGTATGTAAGCCTAGTCTTAGATAATAAAATCGCTATCCATCGAAGATGGATGTGTGTTGGTTTT
TTGTGTGTGTAACGCTAGGCGCGCCTGGTGTACCGAGAACGATCCTCTCAGTGCGAGTCTCGACGATCCA
TATCGTTGCTTGGCAGTCAGCCAGTCGGAATCCAGCTTGGGACCCAGGAAGTCCAATCGTCAGATATTGT
ACTCAAGCCTGGTCACGGCAGCGTACCGATCTGTTTAAACCTAGATATTGATAGTCTGATCGGTCAACGT
ATAATCGAGTCCTAGCTTTTGCAAACATCTATCAAGAGACAGGATCAGCAGGAGGCTTTCGCATGAGTAT
TCAACATTTCCGTGTCGCCCTTATTCCCTTTTTTGCGGCATTTTGCCTTCCTGTTTTTGCTCACCCAGAA
ACGCTGGTGAAAGTAAAAGATGCTGAAGATCAGTTGGGTGCGCGAGTGGGTTACATCGAACTGGATCTCA
ACAGCGGTAAGATCCTTGAGAGTTTTCGCCCCGAAGAACGCTTTCCAATGATGAGCACTTTTAAAGTTCT
GCTATGTGGCGCGGTATTATCCCGTATTGACGCCGGGCAAGAGCAACTCGGTCGCCGCATACACTATTCT
CAGAATGACTTGGTTGAGTATTCACCAGTCACAGAAAAGCATCTTACGGATGGCATGACAGTAAGAGAAT
TATGCAGTGCTGCCATAACCATGAGTGATAACACTGCGGCCAACTTACTTCTGACAACGATTGGAGGACC
GAAGGAGCTAACCGCTTTTTTGCACAACATGGGGGATCATGTAACTCGCCTTGATCGTTGGGAACCGGAG
CTGAATGAAGCCATACCAAACGACGAGCGTGACACCACGATGCCTGTAGCAATGGCAACAACCTTGCGTA
AACTATTAACTGGCGAACTACTTACTCTAGCTTCCCGGCAACAGTTGATAGACTGGATGGAGGCGGATAA
AGTTGCAGGACCACTTCTGCGCTCGGCCCTTCCGGCTGGCTGGTTTATTGCTGATAAATCTGGAGCCGGT
GAGCGTGGGTCTCGCGGTATCATTGCAGCACTGGGGCCAGATGGTAAGCCCTCCCGTATCGTAGTTATCT
ACACGACGGGGAGTCAGGCAACTATGGATGAACGAAATAGACAGATCGCTGAGATAGGTGCCTCACTGAT
TAAGCATTGGTAACCGATTCTAGGTGCATTGGCGCAGAAAAAAATGCCTGATGCGACGCTGCGCGTCTTA
TACTCCCACATATGCCAGATTCAGCAACGGATACGGCTTCCCCAACTTGCCCACTTCCATACGTGTCCTC
CTTACCAGAAATTTATCCTTAAGATCGTTTAAACTCGACTCTGGCTCTATCGAATCTCCGTCGTTTCGAG
CTTACGCGAACAGCCGTGGCGCTCATTTGCTCGTCGGGCATCGAATCTCGTCAGCTATCGTCAGCTTACC
TTTTTGGCAGCGATCGCGGCTCCCGACATCTTGGACCATTAGCTCCACAGGTATCTTCTTCCCTCTAGTG
GTCATAACAGCAGCTTCAGCTACCTCTCAATTCAAAAAACCCCTCAAGACCCGTTTAGAGGCCCCAAGGG
GTTATGCTATCAATCGTTGCGTTACACACACAAAAAACCAACACACATCCATCTTCGATGGATAGCGATT
TTATTATCTAACTGCTGATCGAGTGTAGCCAGATCTAGTAATCAATTACGGGGTCATTAGTTCATAGCCC
ATATATGGAGTTCCGCGTTACATAACTTACGGTAAATGGCCCGCCTGGCTGACCGCCCAACGACCCCCGC
CCATTGACGTCAATAATGACGTATGTTCCCATAGTAACGCCAATAGGGACTTTCCATTGACGTCAATGGG
TGGAGTATTTACGGTAAACTGCCCACTTGGCAGTACATCAAGTGTATCATATGCCAAGTACGCCCCCTAT
TGACGTCAATGACGGTAAATGGCCCGCCTGGCATTATGCCCAGTACATGACCTTATGGGACTTTCCTACT
TGGCAGTACATCTACGTATTAGTCATCGCTATTACCATGCTGATGCGGTTTTGGCAGTACATCAATGGGC
GTGGATAGCGGTTTGACTCACGGGGATTTCCAAGTCTCCACCCCATTGACGTCAATGGGAGTTTGTTTTG
GCACCAAAATCAACGGGACTTTCCAAAATGTCGTAACAACTCCGCCCCATTGACGCAAATGGGCGGTAGG
CGTGTACGGTGGGAGGTCTATATAAGCAGAGCTGGTTTAGTGAACCGTCAGATCAGATCTTTGTCGATCC
TACCATCCACTCGACACACCCGCCAGCGGCCGC
Features (pLannotate 1.2.2; 21 found; start..end, strand, type, name):
     49..108     +  ncRNA          Corona pk3: Accession: RF00165 - Coronavirus 3' UTR pseudoknot
    140..466     +  CDS            trxA: THIO_ECO57 - Experimental evidence at protein level: Swiss-Prot protein existence level 1. Participates in various redox reactions through the reversible oxidation of its active center dithiol to a disulfide and catalyzes dithiol-disulfide exchange reactions. From Escherichia coli O157:H7.
    488..505     +  CDS            6xHis: 6xHis affinity tag
    582..703     -  polyA_signal   SV40 poly(A) signal: SV40 polyadenylation signal
    726..795     -  CDS            large T antigen (fragment): large T antigen from SV40 (simian virus 40)
    818..864     +  terminator     T7 terminator: transcription terminator for bacteriophage T7 RNA polymerase
    894..1030    +  terminator     rrnG terminator: transcription terminator from the E. coli ribosomal RNA rrnG operon (Albrechtsen et al., 1991)
   1075..1146    +  misc_feature   3' β-globin insulator: insulator downstream of the human β-globin locus (Farrell et al., 2002)
   1372..1960    -  rep_origin     ori: high-copy-number ColE1/pMB1/pBR322/pUC origin of replication
   2132..2196    -  CDS            bla(M) (fragment): β-lactamase lacking the signal sequence; bla(M); allows cytosolic expression of β-lactamase
   2460..3669    +  promoter       UbC promoter: human ubiquitin C promoter
   3673..4270    +  CDS            PuroR (fragment): puromycin N-acetyltransferase; pac from Streptomyces; confers resistance to puromycin
   4299..4347    +  polyA_signal   poly(A) signal: synthetic polyadenylation signal
   4613..5473    +  CDS            AmpR: β-lactamase; bla; confers resistance to ampicillin, carbenicillin, and related antibiotics
   5486..5622    +  terminator     rrnG terminator: transcription terminator from the E. coli ribosomal RNA rrnG operon (Albrechtsen et al., 1991)
   5767..5838    +  misc_feature   5' β-globin insulator: insulator upstream of the human β-globin locus (Farrell et al., 2002)
   5843..5889    -  terminator     T7 terminator: transcription terminator for bacteriophage T7 RNA polymerase
   5907..5955    -  polyA_signal   poly(A) signal: synthetic polyadenylation signal
   6036..6339    +  enhancer       CMV enhancer: human cytomegalovirus immediate early enhancer
   6412..6429    -  promoter       CMV promoter (fragment): human cytomegalovirus (CMV) immediate early promoter
   6492..6543    +  promoter       CMVd2 promoter: truncated human cytomegalovirus (CMV) immediate early promoter that yields moderately reduced expression relative to the full-length promoter
