[The description below was written by a language model from this plasmid's Addgene catalogue record and pLannotate feature annotations shown in this document.]
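Description:
pGBW-m4133664 is a mammalian expression plasmid built on the pTwist_CMV_Puro_6 backbone for producing the wild-type SARS-CoV-2 ORF10 protein, a very short accessory open reading frame of about 110 bp. It is maintained in E. coli as a high-copy plasmid through a ColE1/pUC-type origin and is selected with ampicillin via a full-length β-lactamase gene. For selection in mammalian cells it carries a separate cassette in which the human ubiquitin C promoter drives puromycin N-acetyltransferase, followed by a synthetic polyadenylation signal.

The expression unit spans the numbering origin of the circular map. A CMV enhancer and CMV promoter elements near the end of the sequence drive transcription into the insert at the start. The annotation software does not call ORF10 itself. It instead flags the region as a coronavirus 3' UTR pseudoknot, probably because that structure lies near ORF10 in the viral genome. Downstream lie E. coli thioredoxin (trxA) and a 6xHis tag, then an SV40 polyadenylation signal. This agrees with the catalogue description of a C-terminal, TEV-cleavable TRX fusion supplied by the backbone. The TEV site is not annotated in the feature table, and the His tag is not listed in the catalogue fields.

Thioredoxin is commonly used as a fusion partner to stabilise or solubilise small proteins, the His tag allows affinity capture, and TEV cleavage would release ORF10 from both. Bacterial and T7 terminators, synthetic poly(A) signals and β-globin insulator elements flank the cassettes, presumably to limit read-through and interference between units. The plasmid is suited to transient or puromycin-selected expression of ORF10 in mammalian cells for functional, interaction or purification studies.
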