Addgene plasmid #152174: pGBW-m4133664
Purpose: Mammalian expression plasmid for SARS-CoV-2 ORF10 protein
Depositing lab: Ginkgo Bioworks & Benjie Chen. Depositing organization: Ginkgo Bioworks.
Backbone
  Vector backbone: pTwist_CMV_Puro_6
  Backbone size w/o insert (bp): 6080
  Vector type: Mammalian Expression
  Selectable markers: Puromycin
Growth in bacteria
  Bacterial resistance: Ampicillin, 100 μg/mL
  Growth temperature: 37°C
  Growth strain: DH5alpha
  Copy number: High Copy
Gene/Insert
  Gene/Insert name: SARS-CoV-2 ORF10 protein
  Species: Severe acute respiratory syndrome coronavirus 2
  Insert size (bp): 110
  Mutation: wt
  Entrez Gene: ORF10 (a.k.a. GU280_gp11)
  Promoter: CMV
  Tag / fusion protein: Cleavable TEV;TRX (C terminal on backbone)
  Cloning method: Unknown
Resource information
  A portion of this plasmid was derived from a plasmid made by: GinkgoBioworks
Depositor comments: NCBI reference sequence: YP_009725255.1
How to cite: pGBW-m4133664 was a gift from Ginkgo Bioworks & Benjie Chen (Addgene plasmid # 152174 ; http://n2t.net/addgene:152174 ; RRID:Addgene_152174)
